>Addgene plasmid #46916 | pU6-sgGAL4-4 | depositor full sequence | sequence record 66667 | pU6-sgGAL4-4 sequence 8309 bps
GCTTAAGCGGTCGACGGATCGGGAGATCTCCCGATCCCCTATGGTGCACTCTCAGTACAATCTGCTCTGA
TGCCGCATAGTTAAGCCAGTATCTGCTCCCTGCTTGTGTGTTGGAGGTCGCTGAGTAGTGCGCGAGCAAA
ATTTAAGCTACAACAAGGCAAGGCTTGACCGACAATTGCATGAAGAATCTGCTTAGGGTTAGGCGTTTTG
CGCTGCTTCGCGATGTACGGGCCAGATATACGCGTTGACATTGATTATTGACTAGTTATTAATAGTAATC
AATTACGGGGTCATTAGTTCATAGCCCATATATGGAGTTCCGCGTTACATAACTTACGGTAAATGGCCCG
CCTGGCTGACCGCCCAACGACCCCCGCCCATTGACGTCAATAATGACGTATGTTCCCATAGTAACGCCAA
TAGGGACTTTCCATTGACGTCAATGGGTGGAGTATTTACGGTAAACTGCCCACTTGGCAGTACATCAAGT
GTATCATATGCCAAGTACGCCCCCTATTGACGTCAATGACGGTAAATGGCCCGCCTGGCATTATGCCCAG
TACATGACCTTATGGGACTTTCCTACTTGGCAGTACATCTACGTATTAGTCATCGCTATTACCATGGTGA
TGCGGTTTTGGCAGTACATCAATGGGCGTGGATAGCGGTTTGACTCACGGGGATTTCCAAGTCTCCACCC
CATTGACGTCAATGGGAGTTTGTTTTGGCACCAAAATCAACGGGACTTTCCAAAATGTCGTAACAACTCC
GCCCCATTGACGCAAATGGGCGGTAGGCGTGTACGGTGGGAGGTCTATATAAGCAGCGCGTTTTGCCTGT
ACTGGGTCTCTCTGGTTAGACCAGATCTGAGCCTGGGAGCTCTCTGGCTAACTAGGGAACCCACTGCTTA
AGCCTCAATAAAGCTTGCCTTGAGTGCTTCAAGTAGTGTGTGCCCGTCTGTTGTGTGACTCTGGTAACTA
GAGATCCCTCAGACCCTTTTAGTCAGTGTGGAAAATCTCTAGCAGTGGCGCCCGAACAGGGACTTGAAAG
CGAAAGGGAAACCAGAGGAGCTCTCTCGACGCAGGACTCGGCTTGCTGAAGCGCGCACGGCAAGAGGCGA
GGGGCGGCGACTGGTGAGTACGCCAAAAATTTTGACTAGCGGAGGCTAGAAGGAGAGAGATGGGTGCGAG
AGCGTCAGTATTAAGCGGGGGAGAATTAGATCGCGATGGGAAAAAATTCGGTTAAGGCCAGGGGGAAAGA
AAAAATATAAATTAAAACATATAGTATGGGCAAGCAGGGAGCTAGAACGATTCGCAGTTAATCCTGGCCT
GTTAGAAACATCAGAAGGCTGTAGACAAATACTGGGACAGCTACAACCATCCCTTCAGACAGGATCAGAA
GAACTTAGATCATTATATAATACAGTAGCAACCCTCTATTGTGTGCATCAAAGGATAGAGATAAAAGACA
CCAAGGAAGCTTTAGACAAGATAGAGGAAGAGCAAAACAAAAGTAAGACCACCGCACAGCAAGCGGCCGG
CCGCGCTGATCTTCAGACCTGGAGGAGGAGATATGAGGGACAATTGGAGAAGTGAATTATATAAATATAA
AGTAGTAAAAATTGAACCATTAGGAGTAGCACCCACCAAGGCAAAGAGAAGAGTGGTGCAGAGAGAAAAA
AGAGCAGTGGGAATAGGAGCTTTGTTCCTTGGGTTCTTGGGAGCAGCAGGAAGCACTATGGGCGCAGCGT
CAATGACGCTGACGGTACAGGCCAGACAATTATTGTCTGGTATAGTGCAGCAGCAGAACAATTTGCTGAG
GGCTATTGAGGCGCAACAGCATCTGTTGCAACTCACAGTCTGGGGCATCAAGCAGCTCCAGGCAAGAATC
CTGGCTGTGGAAAGATACCTAAAGGATCAACAGCTCCTGGGGATTTGGGGTTGCTCTGGAAAACTCATTT
GCACCACTGCTGTGCCTTGGAATGCTAGTTGGAGTAATAAATCTCTGGAACAGATTTGGAATCACACGAC
CTGGATGGAGTGGGACAGAGAAATTAACAATTACACAAGCTTAATACACTCCTTAATTGAAGAATCGCAA
AACCAGCAAGAAAAGAATGAACAAGAATTATTGGAATTAGATAAATGGGCAAGTTTGTGGAATTGGTTTA
ACATAACAAATTGGCTGTGGTATATAAAATTATTCATAATGATAGTAGGAGGCTTGGTAGGTTTAAGAAT
AGTTTTTGCTGTACTTTCTATAGTGAATAGAGTTAGGCAGGGATATTCACCATTATCGTTTCAGACCCAC
CTCCCAACCCCGAGGGGACCCGACAGGCCCGAAGGAATAGAAGAAGAAGGTGGAGAGAGAGACAGAGACA
GATCCATTCGATTAGTGAACGGATCGGCACTGCGTGCGCCAATTCTGCAGACAAATGGCAGTATTCATCC
ACAATTTTAAAAGAAAAGGGGGGATTGGGGGGTACAGTGCAGGGGAAAGAATAGTAGACATAATAGCAAC
AGACATACAAACTAAAGAATTACAAAAACAAATTACAAAAATTCAAAATTTTCGGGTTTATTACAGGGAC
AGCAGAGATCCAGTTTGGTTAGTACCGGGCCCGCTCTAGAGATCCGACGCGCCATCTCTAGGCCCGCGCC
GGCCCCCTCGCACAGACTTGTGGGAGAAGCTCGGCTACTCCCCTGCCCCGGTTAATTTGCATATAATATT
TCCTAGTAACTATAGAGGCTTAATGTGCGATAAAAGACAGATAATCTGTTCTTTTTAATACTAGCTACAT
TTTACATGATAGGCTTGGATTTCTATAACTTCGTATAGCATACATTATACGAAGTTATAAACAGCACAAA
AGGAAACTCACCCTAACTGTAAAGTAATTGTGTGTTTTGAGACTATAAGTATCCCTTGGAGAACCACCTT
GTTGGAACGACTAGTTAGGCGTGTAGTTTTAGAGCTAGAAATAGCAAGTTAAAATAAGGCTAGTCCGTTA
TCAACTTGAAAAAGTGGCACCGAGTCGGTGCTTTTTTTCTCGAGTACTAGGATCCATTAGGCGGCCGCGT
GGATAACCGTATTACCGCCATGCATTAGTTATTAATAGTAATCAATTACGGGGTCATTAGTTCATAGCCC
ATATATGGAGTTCCGCGTTACATAACTTACGGTAAATGGCCCGCCTGGCTGACCGCCCAACGACCCCCGC
CCATTGACGTCAATAATGACGTATGTTCCCATAGTAACGCCAATAGGGACTTTCCATTGACGTCAATGGG
TGGAGTATTTACGGTAAACTGCCCACTTGGCAGTACATCAAGTGTATCATATGCCAAGTACGCCCCCTAT
TGACGTCAATGACGGTAAATGGCCCGCCTGGCATTATGCCCAGTACATGACCTTATGGGACTTTCCTACT
TGGCAGTACATCTACGTATTAGTCATCGCTATTACCATGGTGATGCGGTTTTGGCAGTACATCAATGGGC
GTGGATAGCGGTTTGACTCACGGGGATTTCCAAGTCTCCACCCCATTGACGTCAATGGGAGTTTGTTTTG
GCACCAAAATCAACGGGACTTTCCAAAATGTCGTAACAACTCCGCCCCATTGACGCAAATGGGCGGTAGG
CGTGTACGGTGGGAGGTCTATATAAGCAGAGCTGGTTTAGTGAACCGTCAGATCCGCTAGCCCACCATGA
CCGAGTACAAGCCCACGGTGCGCCTCGCCACCCGCGACGACGTCCCCCGGGCCGTACGCACCCTCGCCGC
CGCGTTCGCCGACTACCCCGCCACGCGCCACACCGTCGACCCGGACCGCCACATCGAGCGGGTCACCGAG
CTGCAAGAACTCTTCCTCACGCGCGTCGGGCTCGACATCGGCAAGGTGTGGGTCGCGGACGACGGCGCCG
CGGTGGCGGTCTGGACCACGCCGGAGAGCGTCGAAGCGGGGGCGGTGTTCGCCGAGATCGGCCCGCGCAT
GGCCGAGTTGAGCGGTTCCCGGCTGGCCGCGCAGCAACAGATGGAAGGCCTCCTGGCGCCGCACCGGCCC
AAGGAGCCCGCGTGGTTCCTGGCCACCGTCGGCGTCTCGCCCGACCACCAGGGCAAGGGTCTGGGCAGCG
CCGTCGTGCTCCCCGGAGTGGAGGCGGCCGAGCGCGCCGGGGTGCCCGCCTTCCTGGAGACCTCCGCGCC
CCGCAACCTCCCCTTCTACGAGCGGCTCGGCTTCACCGTCACCGCCGACGTCGAGGTGCCCGAAGGACCG
CGCACCTGGTGCATGACCCGCAAGCCCGGTGCCGGATCGGGAGAGGGCAGAGGAAGTCTGCTAACATGCG
GTGACGTCGAGGAGAATCCTGGCCCACCGGTCGCCACCATGGTGAGCAAGGGCGAGGAGGATAACATGGC
CATCATCAAGGAGTTCATGCGCTTCAAGGTGCACATGGAGGGCTCCGTGAACGGCCACGAGTTCGAGATC
GAGGGCGAGGGCGAGGGCCGCCCCTACGAGGGCACCCAGACCGCCAAGCTGAAGGTGACCAAGGGTGGCC
CCCTGCCCTTCGCCTGGGACATCCTGTCCCCTCAGTTCATGTACGGCTCCAAGGCCTACGTGAAGCACCC
CGCCGACATCCCCGACTACTTGAAGCTGTCCTTCCCCGAGGGCTTCAAGTGGGAGCGCGTGATGAACTTC
GAGGACGGCGGCGTGGTGACCGTGACCCAGGACTCCTCCCTGCAGGACGGCGAGTTCATCTACAAGGTGA
AGCTGCGCGGCACCAACTTCCCCTCCGACGGCCCCGTAATGCAGAAGAAGACCATGGGCTGGGAGGCCTC
CTCCGAGCGGATGTACCCCGAGGACGGCGCCCTGAAGGGCGAGATCAAGCAGAGGCTGAAGCTGAAGGAC
GGCGGCCACTACGACGCTGAGGTCAAGACCACCTACAAGGCCAAGAAGCCCGTGCAGCTGCCCGGCGCCT
ACAACGTCAACATCAAGTTGGACATCACCTCCCACAACGAGGACTACACCATCGTGGAACAGTACGAACG
CGCCGAGGGCCGCCACTCCACCGGCGGCATGGACGAGCTGTACAAGTAAGAATTCGTCGAGGGACCTAAT
AACTTCGTATAGCATACATTATACGAAGTTATACATGTTTAAGGGTTCCGGTTCCACTAGGTACAATTCG
ATATCAAGCTTATCGATAATCAACCTCTGGATTACAAAATTTGTGAAAGATTGACTGGTATTCTTAACTA
TGTTGCTCCTTTTACGCTATGTGGATACGCTGCTTTAATGCCTTTGTATCATGCTATTGCTTCCCGTATG
GCTTTCATTTTCTCCTCCTTGTATAAATCCTGGTTGCTGTCTCTTTATGAGGAGTTGTGGCCCGTTGTCA
GGCAACGTGGCGTGGTGTGCACTGTGTTTGCTGACGCAACCCCCACTGGTTGGGGCATTGCCACCACCTG
TCAGCTCCTTTCCGGGACTTTCGCTTTCCCCCTCCCTATTGCCACGGCGGAACTCATCGCCGCCTGCCTT
GCCCGCTGCTGGACAGGGGCTCGGCTGTTGGGCACTGACAATTCCGTGGTGTTGTCGGGGAAATCATCGT
CCTTTCCTTGGCTGCTCGCCTGTGTTGCCACCTGGATTCTGCGCGGGACGTCCTTCTGCTACGTCCCTTC
GGCCCTCAATCCAGCGGACCTTCCTTCCCGCGGCCTGCTGCCGGCTCTGCGGCCTCTTCCGCGTCTTCGC
CTTCGCCCTCAGACGAGTCGGATCTCCCTTTGGGCCGCCTCCCCGCATCGATACCGTCGACCTCGATCGA
GACCTAGAAAAACATGGAGCAATCACAAGTAGCAATACAGCAGCTACCAATGCTGATTGTGCCTGGCTAG
AAGCACAAGAGGAGGAGGAGGTGGGTTTTCCAGTCACACCTCAGGTACCTTTAAGACCAATGACTTACAA
GGCAGCTGTAGATCTTAGCCACTTTTTAAAAGAAAAGGGGGGACTGGAAGGGCTAATTCACTCCCAACGA
AGACAAGATATCCTTGATCTGTGGATCTACCACACACAAGGCTACTTCCCTGATTGGCAGAACTACACAC
CAGGGCCAGGGATCAGATATCCACTGACCTTTGGATGGTGCTACAAGCTAGTACCAGTTGAGCAAGAGAA
GGTAGAAGAAGCCAATGAAGGAGAGAACACCCGCTTGTTACACCCTGTGAGCCTGCATGGGATGGATGAC
CCGGAGAGAGAAGTATTAGAGTGGAGGTTTGACAGCCGCCTAGCATTTCATCACATGGCCCGAGAGCTGC
ATCCGGACTGTACTGGGTCTCTCTGGTTAGACCAGATCTGAGCCTGGGAGCTCTCTGGCTAACTAGGGAA
CCCACTGCTTAAGCCTCAATAAAGCTTGCCTTGAGTGCTTCAAGTAGTGTGTGCCCGTCTGTTGTGTGAC
TCTGGTAACTAGAGATCCCTCAGACCCTTTTAGTCAGTGTGGAAAATCTCTAGCAGCATGTGAGCAAAAG
GCCAGCAAAAGGCCAGGAACCGTAAAAAGGCCGCGTTGCTGGCGTTTTTCCATAGGCTCCGCCCCCCTGA
CGAGCATCACAAAAATCGACGCTCAAGTCAGAGGTGGCGAAACCCGACAGGACTATAAAGATACCAGGCG
TTTCCCCCTGGAAGCTCCCTCGTGCGCTCTCCTGTTCCGACCCTGCCGCTTACCGGATACCTGTCCGCCT
TTCTCCCTTCGGGAAGCGTGGCGCTTTCTCATAGCTCACGCTGTAGGTATCTCAGTTCGGTGTAGGTCGT
TCGCTCCAAGCTGGGCTGTGTGCACGAACCCCCCGTTCAGCCCGACCGCTGCGCCTTATCCGGTAACTAT
CGTCTTGAGTCCAACCCGGTAAGACACGACTTATCGCCACTGGCAGCAGCCACTGGTAACAGGATTAGCA
GAGCGAGGTATGTAGGCGGTGCTACAGAGTTCTTGAAGTGGTGGCCTAACTACGGCTACACTAGAAGAAC
AGTATTTGGTATCTGCGCTCTGCTGAAGCCAGTTACCTTCGGAAAAAGAGTTGGTAGCTCTTGATCCGGC
AAACAAACCACCGCTGGTAGCGGTGGTTTTTTTGTTTGCAAGCAGCAGATTACGCGCAGAAAAAAAGGAT
CTCAAGAAGATCCTTTGATCTTTTCTACGGGGTCTGACGCTCAGTGGAACGAAAACTCACGTTAAGGGAT
TTTGGTCATGAGATTATCAAAAAGGATCTTCACCTAGATCCTTTTAAATTAAAAATGAAGTTTTAAATCA
ATCTAAAGTATATATGAGTAAACTTGGTCTGACAGTTACCAATGCTTAATCAGTGAGGCACCTATCTCAG
CGATCTGTCTATTTCGTTCATCCATAGTTGCCTGACTCCCCGTCGTGTAGATAACTACGATACGGGAGGG
CTTACCATCTGGCCCCAGTGCTGCAATGATACCGCGAGACCCACGCTCACCGGCTCCAGATTTATCAGCA
ATAAACCAGCCAGCCGGAAGGGCCGAGCGCAGAAGTGGTCCTGCAACTTTATCCGCCTCCATCCAGTCTA
TTAATTGTTGCCGGGAAGCTAGAGTAAGTAGTTCGCCAGTTAATAGTTTGCGCAACGTTGTTGCCATTGC
TACAGGCATCGTGGTGTCACGCTCGTCGTTTGGTATGGCTTCATTCAGCTCCGGTTCCCAACGATCAAGG
CGAGTTACATGATCCCCCATGTTGTGCAAAAAAGCGGTTAGCTCCTTCGGTCCTCCGATCGTTGTCAGAA
GTAAGTTGGCCGCAGTGTTATCACTCATGGTTATGGCAGCACTGCATAATTCTCTTACTGTCATGCCATC
CGTAAGATGCTTTTCTGTGACTGGTGAGTACTCAACCAAGTCATTCTGAGAATAGTGTATGCGGCGACCG
AGTTGCTCTTGCCCGGCGTCAATACGGGATAATACCGCGCCACATAGCAGAACTTTAAAAGTGCTCATCA
TTGGAAAACGTTCTTCGGGGCGAAAACTCTCAAGGATCTTACCGCTGTTGAGATCCAGTTCGATGTAACC
CACTCGTGCACCCAACTGATCTTCAGCATCTTTTACTTTCACCAGCGTTTCTGGGTGAGCAAAAACAGGA
AGGCAAAATGCCGCAAAAAAGGGAATAAGGGCGACACGGAAATGTTGAATACTCATACTCTTCCTTTTTC
AATATTATTGAAGCATTTATCAGGGTTATTGTCTCATGAGCGGATACATATTTGAATGTATTTAGAAAAA
TAAACAAATAGGGGTTCCGCGCACATTTCCCCGAAAAGTGCCACCTGAC
Features (pLannotate 1.2.2; 24 found; start..end, strand, type, name):
     40..92      -  misc_feature   bom (fragment): basis of mobility region from pBR322
    247..626     +  enhancer       CMV enhancer: human cytomegalovirus immediate early enhancer
    627..826     +  promoter       CMV promoter: human cytomegalovirus (CMV) immediate early promoter
    844..1024    +  LTR            5' LTR (truncated): truncated 5' long terminal repeat (LTR) from HIV-1
   1071..1196    +  misc_feature   HIV-1 Ψ: packaging signal of human immunodeficiency virus type 1
   1180..1518    +  CDS            HIV-1 gag (fragment): gag protein from human immunodeficiency virus 1; gag
   1695..1928    +  misc_feature   RRE: The Rev response element (RRE) of HIV-1 allows for Rev-dependent mRNA export from the nucleus to the cytoplasm.
   2305..2405    +  CDS            Rev (fragment): human immunodeficiency virus 1 (HIV-1) Rev protein; rev; enhances nuclear export of unspliced and incompletely spliced viral mRNAs
   2455..2572    +  misc_feature   cPPT/CTS: central polypurine tract and central termination sequence of HIV-1
   2825..2858    +  protein_bind   loxP: Cre-mediated recombination occurs in the 8-bp core sequence (GCATACAT). Cre recombinase
   2966..3041    +  misc_RNA       gRNA scaffold: guide RNA scaffold for the Streptococcus pyogenes CRISPR/Cas9 system
   3166..3469    +  enhancer       CMV enhancer: human cytomegalovirus immediate early enhancer
   3470..3673    +  promoter       CMV promoter: human cytomegalovirus (CMV) immediate early promoter
   3707..4303    +  CDS            PuroR: puromycin N-acetyltransferase; pac from Streptomyces alboniger; confers resistance to puromycin
   4379..5086    +  CDS            mCherry: mCherry is a basic (constitutively fluorescent) red fluorescent protein published in 2004, derived from Discosoma sp.. It is reported to be a very rapidly-maturing monomer with low acid sensitivity.
   5109..5142    +  protein_bind   loxP: Cre-mediated recombination occurs in the 8-bp core sequence (GCATACAT). Cre recombinase
   5175..5198    +  misc_feature   MCS (fragment): pBluescript multiple cloning site
   5198..5786    +  misc_feature   WPRE: woodchuck hepatitis virus posttranscriptional regulatory element
   5787..5806    +  misc_feature   MCS (fragment): pBluescript multiple cloning site
   5808..6308    +  CDS            nef (fragment): NEF_HV1LA - Experimental evidence at protein level: Swiss-Prot protein existence level 1. Extracellular Nef protein targets CD4(+) T-lymphocytes for apoptosis by interacting with CXCR4 surface receptors. From Human immunodeficiency virus type 1 group M subtype B (isolate Lai) (HIV-1).
   6315..6495    +  LTR            5' LTR (truncated): truncated 5' long terminal repeat (LTR) from HIV-1
   6557..7145    -  rep_origin     ori: high-copy-number ColE1/pMB1/pBR322/pUC origin of replication
   7316..8176    -  CDS            AmpR: β-lactamase; bla; confers resistance to ampicillin, carbenicillin, and related antibiotics
   8177..8281    -  promoter       AmpR promoter: bla
