[The description below was written by a language model from this plasmid's Addgene catalogue record and pLannotate feature annotations shown in this document.]
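Description:
pU6-sgGAL4-4 is a lentiviral sgRNA expression plasmid of about 8.3 kb, built on a pSico-derived backbone for use in mammalian (human) cells as part of a CRISPR transcriptional regulation system. It is propagated in bacteria through a ColE1/pUC-type origin with ampicillin resistance (AmpR under its own promoter). The catalogue lists it as low copy and grown in a recombination-deficient strain, as is usual for plasmids carrying repeated LTRs. The viral transfer cassette begins with a CMV enhancer/promoter fused to a truncated HIV-1 5' LTR. This is followed by the Ψ packaging signal with a partial gag sequence, the Rev response element for Rev-dependent RNA export, and the cPPT/CTS. It ends with a WPRE, a nef fragment and a second truncated LTR. These elements allow the genomic RNA to be packaged and integrated when packaging functions are supplied in trans.

The payload has two expression units. According to the catalogue, a murine U6 promoter (a Pol III promoter not picked up by the automated annotation) drives a 103 bp sgRNA insert cloned between BstXI and XhoI sites. The insert consists of a guide directed against the GAL4 UAS promoter joined to the Streptococcus pyogenes Cas9 gRNA scaffold. Downstream, an internal CMV enhancer/promoter drives puromycin N-acetyltransferase followed by mCherry, so transduced cells can be selected with drug and tracked by red fluorescence. The record does not state how the two coding sequences are linked. Two loxP sites inherited from pSico flank the region from the sgRNA through mCherry. The depositor describes the construct as a negative control: because the GAL4 UAS sequence is not a native human target, the guide serves as a non-targeting comparison for gene-specific sgRNAs in dCas9-based repression or activation experiments.
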