Addgene plasmid #46916: pU6-sgGAL4-4
Purpose: Human pSico-based U6 vector containing murine U6 promoter and sgRNA targeting GAL4 UAS promoter (negative control)
Depositing lab: Stanley Qi & Jonathan Weissman. Depositing organization: University of California, San Francisco (UCSF). Publication: CRISPR-Mediated Modular RNA-Guided Regulation of Transcription in Eukaryotes. Gilbert LA, Larson MH, Morsut L, Liu Z, Brar GA, Torres SE, Stern-Ginossar N, Brandman O, Whitehead EH, Doudna JA, Lim WA, Weissman JS, Qi LS. Cell. 2013 Jul 9. pii: S0092-8674(13)00826-X. doi: 10.1016/j.cell.2013.06.044. PubMed 23849981.
Backbone
  Vector backbone: pSICO derivative
  Backbone manufacturer: Addgene
  Backbone size w/o insert (bp): 8200
  Total vector size (bp): 8308
  Vector type: Mammalian Expression, Lentiviral, CRISPR
  Selectable markers: Puromycin
Growth in bacteria
  Bacterial resistance: Ampicillin, 100 μg/mL
  Growth temperature: 37°C
  Growth strain: Stbl3
  Copy number: Low Copy
Gene/Insert 1
  Gene/Insert name: sgGAL4-4
  Insert size (bp): 103
  Promoter: U6
  Cloning method: Restriction Enzyme; 5′ cloning site BstX1 (not destroyed); 3′ cloning site Xho1 (not destroyed)
  Sequencing primers: 5′ cttgtgggagaagctcggcta
Gene/Insert 2
  Gene/Insert name: Puromycin resistance and mCherry
  Insert size (bp): 1377
  Promoter: CMV
  Cloning method: Unknown
  Sequencing primers: 5′ caccccattgacgtcaatggg
Terms and licenses: Academic/Nonprofit Terms; Industry Terms: Not Available to Industry
Depositor comments: gRNA target sequence GAACGACTAGTTAGGCGTGTA
How to cite: pU6-sgGAL4-4 was a gift from Stanley Qi & Jonathan Weissman (Addgene plasmid # 46916 ; http://n2t.net/addgene:46916 ; RRID:Addgene_46916)
