>Addgene plasmid #46916 | pU6-sgGAL4-4 | addgene partial sequence | sequence record 68550 | cPPT-F 5'-gggaaagaatagtagacataatag-3'
ACTAAAGAATTACAAAAACAAATTACAAAAATTCAAAATTTTCGGGTTTATTACAGGGACAGCAGAGATC
CAGTTTGGTTAGTACCGGGCCCGCTCTAGAGATCCGACGCGCCATCTCTAGGCCCGCGCCGGCCCCCTCG
CACGGACTTGTGGGAGAAGCTCGGCTACTCCCCTGCCCCGGTTAATTTGCATATAATATTTCCTAGTAAC
TATAGAGGCTTAATGTGCGATAAAAGACAGATAATCTGTTCTTTTTAATACTAGCTACATTTTACATGAT
AGGCTTGGATTTCTATAACTTCGTATAGCATACATTATACGAAGTTATAAACAGCACAAAAGGAAACTCA
CCCTAACTGTAAAGTAATTGTGTGTTTTGAGACTATAAGTATCCCTTGGAGAACCACCTTGTTGGAACGA
CTAGTTAGGCGTGTAGTTTTAGAGCTAGAAATAGCAAGTTAAAATAAGGCTAGTCCGTTATCAACTTGAA
AAAGTGGCACCGAGTCGGTGCTTTTTTTCTCGAGTACTAGGATCCATTAGGCGGCCGCGTGGATAACCGT
ATTACCGCCATGCATTAGTTATTAATAGTAATCAATTACGGGGTCATTAGTTCATAGCCCATATATGGAG
TTCCGCGTTACATAACTTACGGTAAATGGCCCGCCTGGCTGACCGCCCAACGACCCCCGCCCATTGACGT
CAATAATGACGTATGTTCCCATAGTAACGCCAATAGGGACTTTCCATTGACGTCAATGGGTGGAGTATTT
ACGGTAAACTGCCCACTTGGCAGTACATCAAGTGTATCATATGCCAAGTACGCCCCCTATTGACGTCAAT
GACGGTAAATGGCCCGCCTGGCATTATGCCCAGTACATGACCTTATGGGACTTTCCTACTTGGCAGTACA
TCTACGTATTAGTCATCGCTATTACCATGGTGATGCGGTTTTGGCAGTACATCAATGGGCGTGG
