>Addgene plasmid #46916 | pU6-sgGAL4-4 | addgene partial sequence | sequence record 68896 | Puro-F 5'-GCAACCTCCCTTCTACGAGC-3'
GTGCCCGAAGGACCGCGCACCTGGTGCATGACCCGCAAGCCCGGTGCCGGATCGGGAGAGGGCAGAGGAA
GTCTGCTAACATGCGGTGACGTCGAGGAGAATCCTGGCCCACCGGTCGCCACCATGGTGAGCAAGGGCGA
GGAGGATAACATGGCCATCATCAAGGAGTTCATGCGCTTCAAGGTGCACATGGAGGGCTCCGTGAACGGC
CACGAGTTCGAGATCGAGGGCGAGGGCGAGGGCCGCCCCTACGAGGGCACCCAGACCGCCAAGCTGAAGG
TGACCAAGGGTGGCCCCCTGCCCTTCGCCTGGGACATCCTGTCCCCTCAGTTCATGTACGGCTCCAAGGC
CTACGTGAAGCACCCCGCCGACATCCCCGACTACTTGAAGCTGTCCTTCCCCGAGGGCTTCAAGTGGGAG
CGCGTGATGAACTTCGAGGACGGCGGCGTGGTGACCGTGACCCAGGACTCCTCCCTGCAGGACGGCGAGT
TCATCTACAAGGTGAAGCTGCGCGGCACCAACTTCCCCTCCGACGGCCCCGTAATGCAGAAGAAGACCAT
GGGCTGGGAGGCCTCCTCCGAGCGGATGTACCCCGAGGACGGCGCCCTGAAGGGCGAGATCAAGCAGAGG
CTGAAGCTGAAGGACGGCGGCCACTACGACGCTGAGGTCAAGACCACCTACAAGGCCAAGAAGCCCGTGC
AGCTGCCCGGCGCCTACAACGTCAACATCAAGTTGGACATCACCTCCCACAACGAGGACTACACCATCGT
GGAACAGTACGAACGCGCCGAGGGCCGCCACTCCACCGGCGGCATGGACGAGCTGTACAAGTAAGAATTC
GTCGAGGGACCTAATAACTTCGTATAGCATACATTATACGAAGTTATACATGTTTAAGGGTT
